>Addgene plasmid #144679 | TFORF3203 | addgene full sequence | sequence record 350835 | Addgene NGS Result
GGCTCCGGTGCCCGTCAGTGGGCAGAGCGCACATCGCCCACAGTCCCCGAGAAGTTGGGGGGAGGGGTCG
GCAATTGAACCGGTGCCTAGAGAAGGTGGCGCGGGGTAAACTGGGAAAGTGATGTCGTGTACTGGCTCCG
CCTTTTTCCCGAGGGTGGGGGAGAACCGTATATAAGTGCAGTAGTCGCCGTGAACGTTCTTTTTCGCAAC
GGGTTTGCCGCCAGAACACAGGTAAGTGCCGTGTGTGGTTCCCGCGGGCCTGGCCTCTTTACGGGTTATG
GCCCTTGCGTGCCTTGAATTACTTCCACCTGGCTGCAGTACGTGATTCTTGATCCCGAGCTTCGGGTTGG
AAGTGGGTGGGAGAGTTCGAGGCCTTGCGCTTAAGGAGCCCCTTCGCCTCGTGCTTGAGTTGAGGCCTGG
CCTGGGCGCTGGGGCCGCCGCGTGCGAATCTGGTGGCACCTTCGCGCCTGTCTCGCTGCTTTCGATAAGT
CTCTAGCCATTTAAAATTTTTGATGACCTGCTGCGACGCTTTTTTTCTGGCAAGATAGTCTTGTAAATGC
GGGCCAAGATCTGCACACTGGTATTTCGGTTTTTGGGGCCGCGGGCGGCGACGGGGCCCGTGCGTCCCAG
CGCACATGTTCGGCGAGGCGGGGCCTGCGAGCGCGGCCACCGAGAATCGGACGGGGGTAGTCTCAAGCTG
GCCGGCCTGCTCTGGTGCCTGGCCTCGCGCCGCCGTGTATCGCCCCGCCCTGGGCGGCAAGGCTGGCCCG
GTCGGCACCAGTTGCGTGAGCGGAAAGATGGCCGCTTCCCGGCCCTGCTGCAGGGAGCTCAAAATGGAGG
ACGCGGCGCTCGGGAGAGCGGGCGGGTGAGTCACCCACACAAAGGAAAAGGGCCTTTCCGTCCTCAGCCG
TCGCTTCATGTGACTCCACGGAGTACCGGGCGCCGTCCAGGCACCTCGATTAGTTCTCGAGCTTTTGGAG
TACGTCGTCTTTAGGTTGGGGGGAGGGGTTTTATGCGATGGAGTTTCCCCACACTGAGTGGGTGGAGACT
GAAGTTAGGCCAGCTTGGCACTTGATGTAATTCTCCTTGGAATTTGCCCTTTTTGAGTTTGGATCTTGGT
TCATTCTCAAGCCTCAGACAGTGGTTCAAAGTTTTTTTCTTCCATTTCAGGTGTCGTGAGGCTAGCATCG
ATTGATCAACAAGTTTGTACAAAAAAGTTGGCATGGCAGAGGTGGTGGCTGAGGTGGCCGAGATGCCAAC
ACAGATGTCACCAGGGGCAGTGGAGATGTCAACACCTATGTCGGCAGAGATGATGGAGATGTCAACAGAA
GTGACTGAGATGACACCTGGGGAGGCCCTTGCCTCATCCCTCTTCTTCCAGCATCACCAGTTCATGTGCT
CTGAGTGTGGCAGCCTCTATAACACACTGGAGGAAGTCCTCTCACACCAGGAGCAGCACATGCTTGCTGT
CTCAGAGGAGGAGGCACTGACCACACAGAATGTTGGCCTGGAGCCGGAGCTGGTGCCGGGTGCTGAGGGG
CCCTTCCAGTGTGGTGAATGCAGCCAGCTCATCCTCTCCCCTGGGGAGCTCCTGGCCCACCAGGATGCCC
ACCTCCGAGAGTCTGCAAACCAGATCCAATACCAGTGCTGGGACTGCCAGGAGCTGTTCCCCTCGCCCGA
GCTGTGGGTGGCTCATCGAAAGGCCCAGCACCTTTCTGCTACGGTAGCTGAGCCACCAGTGCCACCTCCT
TTGCCTCCCCCAACACCACTGCCTCCACCTTCTCCCCCATCCGAAGTCAAGATGGAGCCCTATGAGTGTC
CTGAGTGCTCTACCCTCTGCGCCACCCCTGAGGAGTTCTTGGAGCATCAGGGCACCCACTTTGACTCCCT
AGAGAAAGAGGAGCGCAATGGGTTGGAGGAGGAGGAAGAGGACGATGAGGAGGATGAAGAAGATGATGAA
GAGATGGAGGATGAGGAGGCCATGGCAGAGGTCGGTGATGATGCTGTGGGAGGTGACGAGTCCACAGCTG
GCTGGGCTCAGGGCTGCGGGGACTGTCCCCAGCACCAGCCCTCAGCAGGGGCTCGCCGGCAACACCGGCG
GACGGCTCACAGCCCGGCATCTGCCACCCACCCCTTCCACTGCAGCCAGTGTCAGCGCAGTTTCAGCTCC
GCCAACCGGCTGCAGGCTCATGGGCGGGCCCATGTTGGTGGCACACATGAGTGTACAACCTGCTCCAAGG
TCTTCAAGAAAGCAGCATCGCTTGAGCAGCACTTGCGGCTGCATCGCGGGGAAGCCCGCTACCTCTGTGT
AGACTGTGGCCGCGGCTTTGGCACAGAACTCACGTTGGTGGCTCACCGGCGGGCCCACACTGCCAACCCA
TTGCATCGCTGTCGTTGCGGCAAGACGTTCAGCAACATGACCAAGTTCCTCTACCACCGGCGCACTCACG
CCGGCAAAAGCGGGGCACCTCCCACAGGAGCAACAGCTCCCCCAGCTCCAGCGGAGCCCACCCCTCCACC
ACCACCCCCTGCCCCACCTGCCCAGCTGCCCTGCCCACAGTGCTCCAAGTCCTTTGCCTCAGCTTCCCGG
CTGTCCCGGCACCGGCGTGCAGTACACGGGCCCCCTGAACGGCGTCACCGCTGTGGGGTTTGTGGCAAGG
GCTTCAAGAAGCTGATCCACGTGCGCAACCACCTGCGGACACACACGGGTGAGAGGCCCTTCCAGTGCCA
CTCATGTGGCAAGACCTTTGCTTCTTTGGCCAACCTCAGCCGCCACCAGCTGACCCATACGGGTGCACGT
CCCTACCAATGCCTGGACTGTGGCAAGCGCTTCACACAGAGCTCCAACCTGCAGCAGCACCGGCGGTTGC
ACTTGCGGCCAGTCGCCTTTGCCCGCGCCCCCCGCCTCCCCATCACTGGTCTCTACAACAAGAGTCCCTA
CTACTGCGGGACTTGTGGCCGCTGGTTCCGCGCCATGGCGGGCTTGCGACTGCATCAGCGGGTCCATGCC
CGAGCTCGGACTTTGACGCTACAGCCTCCCAGATCACCATCTCCTGCCCCACCCCCACCTCCAGAGCCTC
AACAGACTATCATGTGCACAGAGCTGGGGGAGACCATCGCCATCATTGAGACATCCCAGCCACTGGCGCT
TGAGGACACCCTGCAGCTGTGCCAGGCTGCACTGGGGGCCAGTGAAGCAGGCGGGCTCTTGCAGTTGGAC
ACGGCCTTCGTGTGCCCAACTTTCTTGTACAAAGTGGTTGATATCGGTAAGCCTATCCCTAACCCTCTCC
TCGGTCTCGATTCTACGTAGTAATGAACTAGTCCGTAACTTGAAAGTATTTCGATTTCTTGGCTTTATAT
ATCTTGTGGAAAGGACGACTGAATCAAGCTCCCACCTTGACCACGCGTTAAGTCGACAATCAACCTCTGG
ATTACAAAATTTGTGAAAGATTGACTGGTATTCTTAACTATGTTGCTCCTTTTACGCTATGTGGATACGC
TGCTTTAATGCCTTTGTATCATGCTATTGCTTCCCGTATGGCTTTCATTTTCTCCTCCTTGTATAAATCC
TGGTTGCTGTCTCTTTATGAGGAGTTGTGGCCCGTTGTCAGGCAACGTGGCGTGGTGTGCACTGTGTTTG
CTGACGCAACCCCCACTGGTTGGGGCATTGCCACCACCTGTCAGCTCCTTTCCGGGACTTTCGCTTTCCC
CCTCCCTATTGCCACGGCGGAACTCATCGCCGCCTGCCTTGCCCGCTGCTGGACAGGGGCTCGGCTGTTG
GGCACTGACAATTCCGTGGTGTTGTCGGGGAAATCATCGTCCTTTCCTTGGCTGCTCGCCTGTGTTGCCA
CCTGGATTCTGCGCGGGACGTCCTTCTGCTACGTCCCTTCGGCCCTCAATCCAGCGGACCTTCCTTCCCG
CGGCCTGCTGCCGGCTCTGCGGCCTCTTCCGCGTCTTCGCCTTCGCCCTCAGACGAGTCGGATCTCCCTT
TGGGCCGCCTCCCCGCGTCGACTTTAAGACCAATGACTTACAAGGCAGCTGTAGATCTTAGCCACTTTTT
AAAAGAAAAGGGGGGACTGGAAGGGCTAATTCACTCCCAACGAAGACAAGATCTGCTTTTTGCTTGTACT
GGGTCTCTCTGGTTAGACCAGATCTGAGCCTGGGAGCTCTCTGGCTAACTAGGGAACCCACTGCTTAAGC
CTCAATAAAGCTTGCCTTGAGTGCTTCAAGTAGTGTGTGCCCGTCTGTTGTGTGACTCTGGTAACTAGAG
ATCCCTCAGACCCTTTTAGTCAGTGTGGAAAATCTCTAGCAGTACGTATAGTAGTTCATGTCATCTTATT
ATTCAGTATTTATAACTTGCAAAGAAATGAATATCAGAGAGTGAGAGGAACTTGTTTATTGCAGCTTATA
ATGGTTACAAATAAAGCAATAGCATCACAAATTTCACAAATAAAGCATTTTTTTCACTGCATTCTAGTTG
TGGTTTGTCCAAACTCATCAATGTATCTTATCATGTCTGGCTCTAGCTATCCCGCCCCTAACTCCGCCCA
TCCCGCCCCTAACTCCGCCCAGTTCCGCCCATTCTCCGCCCCATGGCTGACTAATTTTTTTTATTTATGC
AGAGGCCGAGGCCGCCTCGGCCTCTGAGCTATTCCAGAAGTAGTGAGGAGGCTTTTTTGGAGGCCTAGGG
ACGTACCCAATTCGCCCTATAGTGAGTCGTATTACGCGCGCTCACTGGCCGTCGTTTTACAACGTCGTGA
CTGGGAAAACCCTGGCGTTACCCAACTTAATCGCCTTGCAGCACATCCCCCTTTCGCCAGCTGGCGTAAT
AGCGAAGAGGCCCGCACCGATCGCCCTTCCCAACAGTTGCGCAGCCTGAATGGCGAATGGG
[124 nt withheld, positions 4892-5015]
C
[91 nt withheld, positions 5017-5107]
A
[49 nt withheld, positions 5109-5157]
CCTTTGACGTTGGAGTCCACGTTCTTT
[37 nt withheld, positions 5185-5221]
ACCCTATCTCGGTCTATTCTTTTGATTTATAAGGGATTTTGCCGATTTCGGCCTATTGGTTAAAAAATGA
GCTGATTTAACAAAAATTTAACGCGAATTTTAACAAAATATTAACGCTTACAATTTAGGTGGCACTTTTC
GGGGAAATGTGCGCGGAACCCCTATTTGTTTATTTTTCTAAATACATTCAAATATGTATCCGCTCATGAG
ACAATAACCCTGATAAATGCTTCAATAATATTGAAAAAGGAAGAGTATGAGTATTCAACATTTCCGTGTC
GCCCTTATTCCCTTTTTTGCGGCATTTTGCCTTCCTGTTTTTGCTCACCCAGAAACGCTGGTGAAAGTAA
AAGATGCTGAAGATCAGTTGGGTGCACGAGTGGGTTACATCGAACTGGATCTCAACAGCGGTAAGATCCT
TGAGAGTTTTCGCCCCGAAGAACGTTTTCCAATGATGAGCACTTTTAAAGTTCTGCTATGTGGCGCGGTA
TTATCCCGTATTGACGCCGGGCAAGAGCAACTCGGTCGCCGCATACACTATTCTCAGAATGACTTGGTTG
AGTACTCACCAGTCACAGAAAAGCATCTTACGGATGGCATGACAGTAAGAGAATTATGCAGTGCTGCCAT
AACCATGAGTGATAACACTGCGGCCAACTTACTTCTGACAACGATCGGAGGACCGAAGGAGCTAACCGCT
TTTTTGCACAACATGGGGGATCATGTAACTCGCCTTGATCGTTGGGAACCGGAGCTGAATGAAGCCATAC
CAAACGACGAGCGTGACACCACGATGCCTGTAGCAATGGCAACAACGTTGCGCAAACTATTAACTGGCGA
ACTACTTACTCTAGCTTCCCGGCAACAATTAATAGACTGGATGGAGGCGGATAAAGTTGCAGGACCACTT
CTGCGCTCGGCCCTTCCGGCTGGCTGGTTTATTGCTGATAAATCTGGAGCCGGTGAGCGTGGGTCTCGCG
GTATCATTGCAGCACTGGGGCCAGATGGTAAGCCCTCCCGTATCGTAGTTATCTACACGACGGGGAGTCA
GGCAACTATGGATGAACGAAATAGACAGATCGCTGAGATAGGTGCCTCACTGATTAAGCATTGGTAACTG
TCAGACCAAGTTTACTCATATATACTTTAGATTGATTTAAAACTTCATTTTTAATTTAAAAGGATCTAGG
TGAAGATCCTTTTTGATAATCTCATGACCAAAATCCCTTAACGTGAGTTTTCGTTCCACTGAGCGTCAGA
CCCCGTAGAAAAGATCAAAGGATCTTCTTGAGATCCTTTTTTTCTGCGCGTAATCTGCTGCTTGCAAACA
AAAAAACCACCGCTACCAGCGGTGGTTTGTTTGCCGGATCAAGAGCTACCAACTCTTTTTCCGAAGGTAA
CTGGCTTCAGCAGAGCGCAGATACCAAATACTGTTCTTCTAGTGTAGCCGTAGTTAGGCCACCACTTCAA
GAACTCTGTAGCACCGCCTACATACCTCGCTCTGCTAATCCTGTTACCAGTGGCTGCTGCCAGTGGCGAT
AAGTCGTGTCTTACCGGGTTGGACTCAAGACGATAGTTACCGGATAAGGCGCAGCGGTCGGGCTGAACGG
GGGGTTCGTGCACACAGCCCAGCTTGGAGCGAACGACCTACACCGAACTGAGATACCTACAGCGTGAGCT
ATGAGAAAGCGCCACGCTTCCCGAAGGGAGAAAGGCGGACAGGTATCCGGTAAGCGGCAGGGTCGGAACA
GGAGAGCGCACGAGGGAGCTTCCAGGGGGAAACGCCTGGTATCTTTATAGTCCTGTCGGGTTTCGCCACC
TCTGACTTGAGCGTCGATTTTTGTGATGCTCGTCAGGGGGGCGGAGCCTATGGAAAAACGCCAGCAACGC
GGCCTTTTTACGGTTCCTGGCCTTTTGCTGGCCTTTTGCTCACATGTTCTTTCCTGCGTTATCCCCTGAT
TCTGTGGATAACCGTATTACCGCCTTTGAGTGAGCTGATACCGCTCGCCGCAGCCGAACGACCGAGCGCA
GCGAGTCAGTGAGCGAGGAAGCGGAAGAGCGCCCAATACGCAAACCGCCTCTCCCCGCGCGTTGGCCGAT
TCATTAATGCAGCTGGCACGACAGGTTTCCCGACTGGAAAGCGGGCAGTGAGCGCAACGCAATTAATGTG
AGTTAGCTCACTCATTAGGCACCCCAGGCTTTACACTTTATGCTTCCGGCTCGTATGTTGTGTGGAATTG
TGAGCGGATAACAATTTCACACAGGAAACAGCTATGACCATGATTACGCCAAGCGCGCAATTAACCCTCA
CTAAAGGGAACAAAAGCTGGAGCTGCAAGCTTAATGTAGTCTTATGCAATACTCTTGTAGTCTTGCAACA
TGGTAACGATGAGTTAGCAACATGCCTTACAAGGAGAGAAAAAGCACCGTGCATGCCGATTGGTGGAAGT
AAGGTGGTACGATCGTGCCTTATTAGGAAGGCAACAGACGGGTCTGACATGGATTGGACGAACCACTGAA
TTGCCGCATTGCAGAGATATTGTATTTAAGTGCCTAGCTCGATACATAAACGGGTCTCTCTGGTTAGACC
AGATCTGAGCCTGGGAGCTCTCTGGCTAACTAGGGAACCCACTGCTTAAGCCTCAATAAAGCTTGCCTTG
AGTGCTTCAAGTAGTGTGTGCCCGTCTGTTGTGTGACTCTGGTAACTAGAGATCCCTCAGACCCTTTTAG
TCAGTGTGGAAAATCTCTAGCAGTGGCGCCCGAACAGGGACTTGAAAGCGAAAGGGAAACCAGAGGAGCT
CTCTCGACGCAGGACTCGGCTTGCTGAAGCGCGCACGGCAAGAGGCGAGGGGCGGCGACTGGTGAGTACG
CCAAAAATTTTGACTAGCGGAGGCTAGAAGGAGAGAGATGGGTGCGAGAGCGTCAGTATTAAGCGGGGGA
GAATTAGATCGCGATGGGAAAAAATTCGGTTAAGGCCAGGGGGAAAGAAAAAATATAAATTAAAACATAT
AGTATGGGCAAGCAGGGAGCTAGAACGATTCGCAGTTAATCCTGGCCTGTTAGAAACATCAGAAGGCTGT
AGACAAATACTGGGACAGCTACAACCATCCCTTCAGACAGGATCAGAAGAACTTAGATCATTATATAATA
CAGTAGCAACCCTCTATTGTGTGCATCAAAGGATAGAGATAAAAGACACCAAGGAAGCTTTAGACAAGAT
AGAGGAAGAGCAAAACAAAAGTAAGACCACCGCACAGCAAGCGGCCGCTGATCTTCAGACCTGGAGGAGG
AGATATGAGGGACAATTGGAGAAGTGAATTATATAAATATAAAGTAGTAAAAATTGAACCATTAGGAGTA
GCACCCACCAAGGCAAAGAGAAGAGTGGTGCAGAGAGAAAAAAGAGCAGTGGGAATAGGAGCTTTGTTCC
TTGGGTTCTTGGGAGCAGCAGGAAGCACTATGGGCGCAGCGTCAATGACGCTGACGGTACAGGCCAGACA
ATTATTGTCTGGTATAGTGCAGCAGCAGAACAATTTGCTGAGGGCTATTGAGGCGCAACAGCATCTGTTG
CAACTCACAGTCTGGGGCATCAAGCAGCTCCAGGCAAGAATCCTGGCTGTGGAAAGATACCTAAAGGATC
AACAGCTCCTGGGGATTTGGGGTTGCTCTGGAAAACTCATTTGCACCACTGCTGTGCCTTGGAATGCTAG
TTGGAGTAATAAATCTCTGGAACAGATTTGGAATCACACGACCTGGATGGAGTGGGACAGAGAAATTAAC
AATTACACAAGCTTAATACACTCCTTAATTGAAGAATCGCAAAACCAGCAAGAAAAGAATGAACAAGAAT
TATTGGAATTAGATAAATGGGCAAGTTTGTGGAATTGGTTTAACATAACAAATTGGCTGTGGTATATAAA
ATTATTCATAATGATAGTAGGAGGCTTGGTAGGTTTAAGAATAGTTTTTGCTGTACTTTCTATAGTGAAT
AGAGTTAGGCAGGGATATTCACCATTATCGTTTCAGACCCACCTCCCAACCCCGAGGGGACCCATGCATT
GCATCTCAATTAGTCAGCAACCAGGTGTGGAAAGTCCCCAGGCTCCCCAGCAGGCAGAAGTATGCAAAGC
ATGCGTCTCAATTAGTCAGCAACCATAGTCCCGCCCCTAACTCCGCCCATCCCGCCCCTAACTCCGCCCA
GTTCCGCCCATTCTCCGCCCCATGGCTGACTAATTTTTTTTATTTATGCAGAGGCCGAGGCCGCCTCGGC
CTCTGAGCTATTCCAGAAGTAGTGAGGAGGCTTTTTTGGAGGCCTAGGCTTTTGCAAAAAGCTTTCTAGA
GGTACCACCGGAGCTTACCATGACCGAGTACAAGCCCACGGTGCGCCTCGCCACCCGCGACGACGTCCCC
AGGGCCGTACGCACCCTCGCCGCCGCGTTCGCCGACTACCCCGCCACGCGCCACACCGTCGATCCGGACC
GCCACATCGAGCGGGTCACCGAGCTGCAAGAACTCTTCCTCACGCGCGTCGGGCTCGACATCGGCAAGGT
GTGGGTCGCGGACGACGGCGCCGCCGTGGCGGTCTGGACCACGCCGGAGAGCGTCGAAGCGGGGGCGGTG
TTCGCCGAGATCGGCCCGCGCATGGCCGAGTTGAGCGGTTCCCGGCTGGCCGCGCAGCAACAGATGGAAG
GCCTCCTGGCGCCGCACCGGCCCAAGGAGCCCGCGTGGTTCCTGGCCACCGTCGGCGTCTCGCCCGACCA
CCAGGGCAAGGGTCTGGGCAGCGCCGTCGTGCTCCCCGGAGTGGAGGCGGCCGAGCGCGCCGGGGTGCCC
GCCTTCCTGGAGACCTCCGCGCCCCGCAACCTCCCCTTCTACGAGCGGCTCGGCTTCACCGTCACCGCCG
ACGTCGAGGTGCCCGAAGGACCGCGCACCTGGTGCATGACCCGCAAGCCCGGTGCCAGTTAACGAATTCT
AGATCTTGAGACAAATGGCAGTATTCATCCACAATTTTAAAAGAAAAGGGGGGATTGGGGGGTACAGTGC
AGGGGAAAGAATAGTAGACATAATAGCAACAGACATACAAACTAAAGAATTACAAAAACAAATTACAAAA
ATTCAAAATTTTCGGGTTTATTACAGGGACAGCAGAGATCCACTTTGGCGCCGGCTCGAGGCCTGCAGGT
GCAAAGATGGATAAAGTTTTAAACAGAGAGGAATCTTTGCAGCTAATGGACCTTCTAGGTCTTGAAAGGA
GTGGGAATT
Features (pLannotate 1.2.2; 34 found; start..end, strand, type, name):
      1..1179    +  promoter       EF-1α promoter: strong constitutive promoter for human elongation factor EF-1α
   1200..1217    +  protein_bind   attB1 (fragment): mutant version of attB; core recombination site for the Gateway® BP reaction BP Clonase™
   1223..3232    +  CDS            ZNF526: ZN526_HUMAN - Also known as KIAA1951. Experimental evidence at protein level: Swiss-Prot protein existence level 1. May be involved in transcriptional regulation. From Homo sapiens (Human).
   3235..3258    -  protein_bind   attB2: mutant version of attB; recombination site for the Gateway® BP reaction BP Clonase™
   3266..3307    +  CDS            V5 tag: epitope tag from simian virus 5
   3323..3376    +  promoter       U6 promoter (fragment): RNA polymerase III promoter for human U6 snRNA
   3418..4006    +  misc_feature   WPRE: woodchuck hepatitis virus posttranscriptional regulatory element
   4057..4076    +  misc_feature   cPPT/CTS (fragment): central polypurine tract and central termination sequence of HIV-1
   4078..4311    +  LTR            3' LTR (ΔU3): self-inactivating 3' long terminal repeat (LTR) from HIV-1
   4389..4510    +  polyA_signal   SV40 poly(A) signal: SV40 polyadenylation signal
   4550..4685    +  rep_origin     SV40 ori: SV40 origin of replication
   4706..4724    -  promoter       T7 promoter: promoter for bacteriophage T7 RNA polymerase
   4732..4887    +  CDS            lacZα (fragment): LacZα fragment of β-galactosidase; lacZ fragment
   4892..5320    +  rep_origin     f1 ori (sequence partly withheld): f1 bacteriophage origin of replication; arrow indicates direction of (+) strand synthesis
   5373..5477    +  promoter       AmpR promoter: bla
   5478..6338    +  CDS            AmpR: β-lactamase; bla; confers resistance to ampicillin, carbenicillin, and related antibiotics
   6509..7097    +  rep_origin     ori: high-copy-number ColE1/pMB1/pBR322/pUC origin of replication
   7280..7372    +  CDS            lacI (fragment): lac repressor; lacI; The lac repressor binds to the lac operator to inhibit transcription in E. coli. This inhibition can be relieved by adding lactose or isopropyl-β-D-thiogalactopyranoside (IPTG).
   7385..7406    +  protein_bind   CAP binding site: CAP binding activates transcription in the presence of cAMP. E. coli catabolite activator protein
   7421..7451    +  promoter       lac promoter: promoter for the E. coli lac operon
   7459..7475    +  protein_bind   lac operator: The lac repressor binds to the lac operator to inhibit transcription in E. coli. This inhibition can be relieved by adding lactose or isopropyl-β-D-thiogalactopyranoside (IPTG). lac repressor encoded by lacI
   7520..7538    +  promoter       T3 promoter: promoter for bacteriophage T3 RNA polymerase
   7566..7792    +  promoter       RSV promoter: Rous sarcoma virus enhancer/promoter
   7793..7973    +  LTR            5' LTR (truncated): truncated 5' long terminal repeat (LTR) from HIV-1
   8020..8145    +  misc_feature   HIV-1 Ψ: packaging signal of human immunodeficiency virus type 1
   8129..8492    +  CDS            HIV-1 gag (fragment): gag protein from human immunodeficiency virus 1; gag
   8638..8871    +  misc_feature   RRE: The Rev response element (RRE) of HIV-1 allows for Rev-dependent mRNA export from the nucleus to the cytoplasm.
   9248..9274    +  CDS            Rev (fragment): human immunodeficiency virus 1 (HIV-1) Rev protein; rev; enhances nuclear export of unspliced and incompletely spliced viral mRNAs
   9281..9304    +  promoter       SV40 promoter (fragment): SV40 early promoter
   9305..9376    +  promoter       SV40 promoter (fragment): SV40 enhancer and early promoter
   9400..9535    +  rep_origin     SV40 ori: SV40 origin of replication
   9581..10177   +  CDS            PuroR (fragment): puromycin N-acetyltransferase; pac from Streptomyces; confers resistance to puromycin
  10226..10343   +  misc_feature   cPPT/CTS: central polypurine tract and central termination sequence of HIV-1
  10408..10474   +  CDS            small t antigen (fragment): SV40 (simian virus 40) small t antigen
