[The description below was written by a language model from this plasmid's Addgene catalogue record and pLannotate feature annotations shown in this document.]
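Description:
TFORF3203 is a third-generation, self-inactivating lentiviral expression plasmid built on the pLX_TRC317 backbone for overexpressing the human zinc-finger protein ZNF526 in mammalian cells. It belongs to a barcoded transcription factor ORF collection in which each clone carries a unique 24-bp barcode, so that individual factors can be identified by sequencing in pooled overexpression screens. The barcode itself is not annotated in the feature table. In bacteria the plasmid is maintained through a high-copy ColE1/pUC-type origin and selected with ampicillin via the β-lactamase gene. An f1 origin and remnants of lac and phage-promoter elements are also present in the backbone. The depositor notes that the plasmid can recombine, which is common for LTR-containing vectors.

The viral genome is transcribed from an RSV promoter fused to a truncated HIV-1 5' LTR. This is followed by the Ψ packaging signal, a gag fragment and the RRE for Rev-dependent nuclear export. Downstream, an SV40 early promoter drives puromycin N-acetyltransferase for selecting transduced cells, and a cPPT/CTS element aids nuclear import of the reverse-transcribed genome. The EF-1α promoter then drives constitutive expression of the ZNF526 ORF. The ORF was inserted by Gateway recombination, is flanked by attB1 and attB2 sites, and is fused in frame to a C-terminal V5 epitope tag for detection. A WPRE enhances transcript stability and expression. The ΔU3 3' LTR inactivates the viral promoter after integration, and an SV40 polyadenylation signal lies beyond it. A short U6 promoter fragment between the V5 tag and the WPRE appears to be a residual sequence rather than a functional Pol III cassette. Virus production requires packaging and envelope functions supplied in trans.
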