Addgene plasmid #144679: TFORF3203
Purpose: Lentiviral vector for overexpressing transcription factor ORFs with unique 24-bp barcodes. Barcodes facilitate identification of transcription factors in pooled screens.
Depositing lab: Feng Zhang. Depositing organization: Broad Institute. Publication: A transcription factor atlas of directed differentiation. Joung J, Ma S, Tay T, Geiger-Schuller KR, Kirchgatterer PC, Verdine VK, Guo B, Arias-Garcia MA, Allen WE, Singh A, Kuksenko O, Abudayyeh OO, Gootenberg JS, Fu Z, Macrae RK, Buenrostro JD, Regev A, Zhang F. Cell. 2023 Jan 5;186(1):209-229.e26. doi: 10.1016/j.cell.2022.11.026. PubMed 36608654.
Backbone
  Vector backbone: pLX_TRC317
  Backbone manufacturer: Broad Institute Genetic Perturbation Platform
  Backbone size w/o insert (bp): 8264
  Vector type: Mammalian Expression, Lentiviral
  Selectable markers: Puromycin
Growth in bacteria
  Bacterial resistance: Ampicillin, 100 μg/mL
  Growth temperature: 37°C
  Growth strain: NEB Stable
  Copy number: High Copy
Gene/Insert
  Gene/Insert name: ZNF526
  Species: H. sapiens (human)
  Insert size (bp): 2216
  Entrez Gene: ZNF526
  Promoter: EF1a
  Tag / fusion protein: V5 (C terminal on insert)
  Cloning method: Gateway Cloning
  Sequencing primers: 5′ GGGTGGAGACTGAAGTTAGGCCAG; 3′ CACATAGCGTAAAAGGAGCAACATAG
Resource information
  A portion of this plasmid was derived from a plasmid made by: Broad Institute Genetic Perturbation Platform
Terms and licenses: Academic/Nonprofit Terms; Industry Terms: Not Available to Industry
Depositor comments: NM_133444.2 Please test multiple small colonies in case of plasmid recombination. To make this collection available in a timely manner, a portion of this collection was not fully sequenced by Addgene. If an Addgene verified full plasmid sequence is not available, please contact us prior to placing an order to request the full sequence.
How to cite: TFORF3203 was a gift from Feng Zhang (Addgene plasmid # 144679 ; http://n2t.net/addgene:144679 ; RRID:Addgene_144679)
