>Addgene plasmid #144679 | TFORF3203 | depositor partial sequence | sequence record 286152 | Insert
ATCGATTGATCAACAAGTTTGTACAAAAAAGTTGGCATGGCAGAGGTGGTGGCTGAGGTGGCCGAGATGC
CAACACAGATGTCACCAGGGGCAGTGGAGATGTCAACACCTATGTCGGCAGAGATGATGGAGATGTCAAC
AGAAGTGACTGAGATGACACCTGGGGAGGCCCTTGCCTCATCCCTCTTCTTCCAGCATCACCAGTTCATG
TGCTCTGAGTGTGGCAGCCTCTATAACACACTGGAGGAAGTCCTCTCACACCAGGAGCAGCACATGCTTG
CTGTCTCAGAGGAGGAGGCACTGACCACACAGAATGTTGGCCTGGAGCCGGAGCTGGTGCCGGGTGCTGA
GGGGCCCTTCCAGTGTGGTGAATGCAGCCAGCTCATCCTCTCCCCTGGGGAGCTCCTGGCCCACCAGGAT
GCCCACCTCCGAGAGTCTGCAAACCAGATCCAATACCAGTGCTGGGACTGCCAGGAGCTGTTCCCCTCGC
CCGAGCTGTGGGTGGCTCATCGAAAGGCCCAGCACCTTTCTGCTACGGTAGCTGAGCCACCAGTGCCACC
TCCTTTGCCTCCCCCAACACCACTGCCTCCACCTTCTCCCCCATCCGAAGTCAAGATGGAGCCCTATGAG
TGTCCTGAGTGCTCTACCCTCTGCGCCACCCCTGAGGAGTTCTTGGAGCATCAGGGCACCCACTTTGACT
CCCTAGAGAAAGAGGAGCGCAATGGGTTGGAGGAGGAGGAAGAGGACGATGAGGAGGATGAAGAAGATGA
TGAAGAGATGGAGGATGAGGAGGCCATGGCAGAGGTCGGTGATGATGCTGTGGGAGGTGACGAGTCCACA
GCTGGCTGGGCTCAGGGCTGCGGGGACTGTCCCCAGCACCAGCCCTCAGCAGGGGCTCGCCGGCAACACC
GGCGGACGGCTCACAGCCCGGCATCTGCCACCCACCCCTTCCACTGCAGCCAGTGTCAGCGCAGTTTCAG
CTCCGCCAACCGGCTGCAGGCTCATGGGCGGGCCCATGTTGGTGGCACACATGAGTGTACAACCTGCTCC
AAGGTCTTCAAGAAAGCAGCATCGCTTGAGCAGCACTTGCGGCTGCATCGCGGGGAAGCCCGCTACCTCT
GTGTAGACTGTGGCCGCGGCTTTGGCACAGAACTCACGTTGGTGGCTCACCGGCGGGCCCACACTGCCAA
CCCATTGCATCGCTGTCGTTGCGGCAAGACGTTCAGCAACATGACCAAGTTCCTCTACCACCGGCGCACT
CACGCCGGCAAAAGCGGGGCACCTCCCACAGGAGCAACAGCTCCCCCAGCTCCAGCGGAGCCCACCCCTC
CACCACCACCCCCTGCCCCACCTGCCCAGCTGCCCTGCCCACAGTGCTCCAAGTCCTTTGCCTCAGCTTC
CCGGCTGTCCCGGCACCGGCGTGCAGTACACGGGCCCCCTGAACGGCGTCACCGCTGTGGGGTTTGTGGC
AAGGGCTTCAAGAAGCTGATCCACGTGCGCAACCACCTGCGGACACACACGGGTGAGAGGCCCTTCCAGT
GCCACTCATGTGGCAAGACCTTTGCTTCTTTGGCCAACCTCAGCCGCCACCAGCTGACCCATACGGGTGC
ACGTCCCTACCAATGCCTGGACTGTGGCAAGCGCTTCACACAGAGCTCCAACCTGCAGCAGCACCGGCGG
TTGCACTTGCGGCCAGTCGCCTTTGCCCGCGCCCCCCGCCTCCCCATCACTGGTCTCTACAACAAGAGTC
CCTACTACTGCGGGACTTGTGGCCGCTGGTTCCGCGCCATGGCGGGCTTGCGACTGCATCAGCGGGTCCA
TGCCCGAGCTCGGACTTTGACGCTACAGCCTCCCAGATCACCATCTCCTGCCCCACCCCCACCTCCAGAG
CCTCAACAGACTATCATGTGCACAGAGCTGGGGGAGACCATCGCCATCATTGAGACATCCCAGCCACTGG
CGCTTGAGGACACCCTGCAGCTGTGCCAGGCTGCACTGGGGGCCAGTGAAGCAGGCGGGCTCTTGCAGTT
GGACACGGCCTTCGTGTGCCCAACTTTCTTGTACAAAGTGGTTGATATCGGTAAGCCTATCCCTAACCCT
CTCCTCGGTCTCGATTCTACGTAGTAATGAACTAGTCCGTAACTTGAAAGTATTTCGATTTCTTGGCTTT
ATATATCTTGTGGAAAGGACGACTGAATCAAGCTCCCACCTTGACC
