>Addgene plasmid #144679 | TFORF3203 | depositor partial sequence | sequence record 286153 | Barcode
CTGAATCAAGCTCCCACCTTGACC
